Addgene plasmid #63065: pIC81
Purpose: Mammalian expression of EGFP-TEV-S-tag PMFI for protein localization and affinity purification (LAP)
Depositing lab: Iain Cheeseman. Depositing organization: Whitehead Institute for Biomedical Research.
Backbone
  Vector backbone: pEYFP-C1
  Vector type: Mammalian Expression
  Selectable markers: Neomycin (select with G418)
Growth in bacteria
  Bacterial resistance: Kanamycin, 50 μg/mL
  Growth temperature: 37°C
  Growth strain: DH5alpha
  Copy number: High Copy
Gene/Insert
  Gene/Insert name: PMFI, IMAGE clone 6148250
  Species: H. sapiens (human)
  Insert size (bp): 618
  Entrez Gene: PMF1
  Tag / fusion protein: EYFP (N terminal on backbone); TEV-S (N terminal on insert)
  Cloning method: Restriction Enzyme; 5′ cloning site XhoI (not destroyed); 3′ cloning site EcoRI (not destroyed)
  Sequencing primers: 5′ oCB21; 3′ oCB22
Terms and licenses: Academic/Nonprofit Terms; Industry Terms: Not Available to Industry
How to cite: pIC81 was a gift from Iain Cheeseman (Addgene plasmid # 63065 ; http://n2t.net/addgene:63065 ; RRID:Addgene_63065)
