[The description below was written by a language model from this plasmid's Addgene catalogue record, the feature table of its GenBank file and pLannotate feature annotations shown in this document.]
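Description:
pIC81 is a mammalian expression plasmid built on the pEYFP-C1 backbone that produces human PMF1 (listed as "PMFI", derived from an IMAGE cDNA clone) fused at its N-terminus to a localization and affinity purification (LAP) tag. Expression is driven by the human cytomegalovirus immediate early enhancer and promoter and terminated by an SV40 polyadenylation signal. The reading frame runs from the fluorescent protein through a short linker, a TEV protease cleavage site and an S-tag, into the roughly 618 bp PMF1 coding sequence, which was inserted between XhoI and EcoRI sites that both remain intact. The stated purpose calls the fluorescent moiety EGFP, whereas the backbone, tag field and sequence annotation all identify it as EYFP; the record does not resolve this discrepancy.

The plasmid is maintained at high copy in E. coli through a ColE1/pUC-type origin and also carries an f1 origin. A single Tn5 aminoglycoside phosphotransferase gene provides both selections: a bacterial promoter gives kanamycin resistance in E. coli, and the SV40 early promoter with an HSV TK polyadenylation signal gives G418 resistance in mammalian cells, allowing stable lines to be derived.

PMF1 is a component of the MIS12 complex required for kinetochore formation and chromosome segregation. The tag lets the same fusion be used to image the protein's localization in cells and to purify it with associated partners in two steps: capture via the fluorescent protein, release by TEV cleavage, then recapture via the S-tag. The 5,474 nt feature table covers the full plasmid, while the accompanying 639 bp GenBank record is a partial, unannotated sequence.
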