Features (pLannotate 1.2.2; 18 found; start..end, strand, type, name):
     61..364     +  enhancer       CMV enhancer: human cytomegalovirus immediate early enhancer
    365..568     +  promoter       CMV promoter: human cytomegalovirus (CMV) immediate early promoter
    613..1329    +  CDS            EYFP: EYFP is a basic (constitutively fluorescent) green/yellow fluorescent protein published in 1996, derived from Aequorea victoria. It is reported to be a very rapidly-maturing weak dimer with high acid sensitivity.
   1356..1374    +  misc_feature   MCS (fragment): pBluescript multiple cloning site
   1375..1394    +  CDS            capTEV™ (fragment): composite tag for in vivo biotinylation, TEV protease cleavage, and 6xHis tagging
   1408..1452    +  CDS            S-Tag: affinity and epitope tag derived from pancreatic ribonuclease A
   1477..2091    +  CDS            PMF1: PMF1_HUMAN - Experimental evidence at protein level: Swiss-Prot protein existence level 1. Part of the MIS12 complex which is required for normal chromosome alignment and segregation and kinetochore formation during mitosis. May act as a cotranscription partner of NFE2L2 involved in regulation of polyamine-induced transcription of SSAT. From Homo sapiens (Human).
   2095..2138    +  misc_feature   MCS (fragment): multiple cloning site
   2155..2239    +  CDS            large T antigen (fragment): large T antigen from SV40 (simian virus 40)
   2262..2383    +  polyA_signal   SV40 poly(A) signal: SV40 polyadenylation signal
   2417..2845    -  rep_origin     f1 ori (sequence partly withheld): f1 bacteriophage origin of replication; arrow indicates direction of (+) strand synthesis
   2872..2976    +  promoter       AmpR promoter: bla
   2978..3335    +  promoter       SV40 promoter: SV40 enhancer and early promoter
   3370..4164    +  CDS            NeoR/KanR: aminoglycoside phosphotransferase from Tn5; aph(3')-II (or nptII); confers resistance to neomycin, kanamycin, and G418 (Geneticin®)
   4185..4337    +  CDS            ble (fragment): BLE_KLEPN - Experimental evidence at protein level: Swiss-Prot protein existence level 1. Binding protein with a strong affinity to the bleomycin family of antibiotics. Binds to CL990; an antimitotic-antibiotic compound. From Klebsiella pneumoniae.
   4396..4443    +  polyA_signal   HSV TK poly(A) signal: herpes simplex virus thymidine kinase polyadenylation signal (Cole and Stacy, 1985)
   4534..4550    -  polyA_signal   bGH poly(A) signal (fragment): bovine growth hormone polyadenylation signal
   4772..5360    +  rep_origin     ori: high-copy-number ColE1/pMB1/pBR322/pUC origin of replication
>Addgene plasmid #63065 | pIC81 | depositor full sequence | sequence record 104380 | Full Sequence
TAGTTATTAATAGTAATCAATTACGGGGTCATTAGTTCATAGCCCATATATGGAGTTCCGCGTTACATAA
CTTACGGTAAATGGCCCGCCTGGCTGACCGCCCAACGACCCCCGCCCATTGACGTCAATAATGACGTATG
TTCCCATAGTAACGCCAATAGGGACTTTCCATTGACGTCAATGGGTGGAGTATTTACGGTAAACTGCCCA
CTTGGCAGTACATCAAGTGTATCATATGCCAAGTACGCCCCCTATTGACGTCAATGACGGTAAATGGCCC
GCCTGGCATTATGCCCAGTACATGACCTTATGGGACTTTCCTACTTGGCAGTACATCTACGTATTAGTCA
TCGCTATTACCATGGTGATGCGGTTTTGGCAGTACATCAATGGGCGTGGATAGCGGTTTGACTCACGGGG
ATTTCCAAGTCTCCACCCCATTGACGTCAATGGGAGTTTGTTTTGGCACCAAAATCAACGGGACTTTCCA
AAATGTCGTAACAACTCCGCCCCATTGACGCAAATGGGCGGTAGGCGTGTACGGTGGGAGGTCTATATAA
GCAGAGCTGGTTTAGTGAACCGTCAGATCCGCTAGCGCTACCGGTCGCCACCATGGTGAGCAAGGGCGAG
GAGCTGTTCACCGGGGTGGTGCCCATCCTGGTCGAGCTGGACGGCGACGTAAACGGCCACAAGTTCAGCG
TGTCCGGCGAGGGCGAGGGCGATGCCACCTACGGCAAGCTGACCCTGAAGTTCATCTGCACCACCGGCAA
GCTGCCCGTGCCCTGGCCCACCCTCGTGACCACCTTCGGCTACGGCCTGCAGTGCTTCGCCCGCTACCCC
GACCACATGAAGCAGCACGACTTCTTCAAGTCCGCCATGCCCGAAGGCTACGTCCAGGAGCGCACCATCT
TCTTCAAGGACGACGGCAACTACAAGACCCGCGCCGAGGTGAAGTTCGAGGGCGACACCCTGGTGAACCG
CATCGAGCTGAAGGGCATCGACTTCAAGGAGGACGGCAACATCCTGGGGCACAAGCTGGAGTACAACTAC
AACAGCCACAACGTCTATATCATGGCCGACAAGCAGAAGAACGGCATCAAGGTGAACTTCAAGATCCGCC
ACAACATCGAGGACGGCAGCGTGCAGCTCGCCGACCACTACCAGCAGAACACCCCCATCGGCGACGGCCC
CGTGCTGCTGCCCGACAACCACTACCTGAGCTACCAGTCCGCCCTGAGCAAAGACCCCAACGAGAAGCGC
GATCACATGGTCCTGCTGGAGTTCGTGACCGCCGCCGGGATCACTCTCGGCATGGACGAGCTGTACAAGT
CCGGAGGGGATCGGTGGAGCTCCACCGGTGGCGGCCGCTCTAGAGAGAATCTTTATTTTCAGGGCGCCGC
CAAATTCAAAGAAACCGCTGCTGCTAAATTCGAACGCCAGCACATGGACAGCGGAGGTGGAGGTACTAGT
CTCGAGATGGCCGAAGCAAGTAGCGCCAATCTAGGCAGCGGCTGTGAGGAAAAAAGGCATGAGGGGTCGT
CTTCGGAATCTGTGCCACCCGGCACTACCATTTCGAGGGTGAAGCTCCTCGACACCATGGTGGACACTTT
TCTTCAGAAGCTGGTCGCCGCCGGCAGCTACCAGAGATTCACTGACTGCTATAAGTGCTTCTACCAGTTG
CAGCCTGCGATGACACAGCGAATCTATGACAAGTTTATAGCTCAGTTGCAGACATCTATCCGGGAGGAAA
TCTCTGACATCAAAGAGGAGGGGAACCTAGAAGCTGTCTTGAATGCCTTGGATAAAATTGTGGAAGAAGG
CAAAGTCCGCAAAGAGCCAGCCTGGCGCCCCAGCGGGATCCCAGAGAAGGATCTGCACAGTGTTATAGCA
CCCTACTTCCTGCAGCAACGGGACACCCTGCGGCGCCATGTGCAGAAACAGGAGGCCGAGAACCAGCAGC
TGGCAGATGCCGTCCTGGCAGGGCGGAGGCAGGTGGAGGAGCTGCAGCTACAGGTCCAGGCCCAGCAGCA
GGCCTGGCAGGCTCTACACAGAGAACAGAGGGAGCTGGTTGCTGTGCTGAGGGAGCCTGAGTGAAAGCTT
CGAATTCTGCAGTCGACGGTACCGCGGGCCCGGGATCCACCGGATCTAGATAACTGATCATAATCAGCCA
TACCACATTTGTAGAGGTTTTACTTGCTTTAAAAAACCTCCCACACCTCCCCCTGAACCTGAAACATAAA
ATGAATGCAATTGTTGTTGTTAACTTGTTTATTGCAGCTTATAATGGTTACAAATAAAGCAATAGCATCA
CAAATTTCACAAATAAAGCATTTTTTTCACTGCATTCTAGTTGTGGTTTGTCCAAACTCATCAATGTATC
TTAAGGCGTAAATTGTAAGCGTTAATATTTTGTTAAAATTCGCGTTAAATTTTTGTTAAATCAGCTCATT
TTTTAACCAATAGGCCGAAATCGGCAAAATCCCTTATAAATCAAAAGAATAGACCGAGATAGGGT
[37 nt withheld, positions 2516-2552]
AAAGAACGTGGACTCCAACGTCAAAGG
[49 nt withheld, positions 2580-2628]
T
[91 nt withheld, positions 2630-2720]
G
[124 nt withheld, positions 2722-2845]
CAGGTGGCACTTTTCGGGGAAATGTGCGCGGAACCCCTATTTGTTTATTTTTCTAAATACATTCAAATAT
GTATCCGCTCATGAGACAATAACCCTGATAAATGCTTCAATAATATTGAAAAAGGAAGAGTCCTGAGGCG
GAAAGAACCAGCTGTGGAATGTGTGTCAGTTAGGGTGTGGAAAGTCCCCAGGCTCCCCAGCAGGCAGAAG
TATGCAAAGCATGCATCTCAATTAGTCAGCAACCAGGTGTGGAAAGTCCCCAGGCTCCCCAGCAGGCAGA
AGTATGCAAAGCATGCATCTCAATTAGTCAGCAACCATAGTCCCGCCCCTAACTCCGCCCATCCCGCCCC
TAACTCCGCCCAGTTCCGCCCATTCTCCGCCCCATGGCTGACTAATTTTTTTTATTTATGCAGAGGCCGA
GGCCGCCTCGGCCTCTGAGCTATTCCAGAAGTAGTGAGGAGGCTTTTTTGGAGGCCTAGGCTTTTGCAAA
GATCGATCAAGAGACAGGATGAGGATCGTTTCGCATGATTGAACAAGATGGATTGCACGCAGGTTCTCCG
GCCGCTTGGGTGGAGAGGCTATTCGGCTATGACTGGGCACAACAGACAATCGGCTGCTCTGATGCCGCCG
TGTTCCGGCTGTCAGCGCAGGGGCGCCCGGTTCTTTTTGTCAAGACCGACCTGTCCGGTGCCCTGAATGA
ACTGCAAGACGAGGCAGCGCGGCTATCGTGGCTGGCCACGACGGGCGTTCCTTGCGCAGCTGTGCTCGAC
GTTGTCACTGAAGCGGGAAGGGACTGGCTGCTATTGGGCGAAGTGCCGGGGCAGGATCTCCTGTCATCTC
ACCTTGCTCCTGCCGAGAAAGTATCCATCATGGCTGATGCAATGCGGCGGCTGCATACGCTTGATCCGGC
TACCTGCCCATTCGACCACCAAGCGAAACATCGCATCGAGCGAGCACGTACTCGGATGGAAGCCGGTCTT
GTCGATCAGGATGATCTGGACGAAGAGCATCAGGGGCTCGCGCCAGCCGAACTGTTCGCCAGGCTCAAGG
CGAGCATGCCCGACGGCGAGGATCTCGTCGTGACCCATGGCGATGCCTGCTTGCCGAATATCATGGTGGA
AAATGGCCGCTTTTCTGGATTCATCGACTGTGGCCGGCTGGGTGTGGCGGACCGCTATCAGGACATAGCG
TTGGCTACCCGTGATATTGCTGAAGAGCTTGGCGGCGAATGGGCTGACCGCTTCCTCGTGCTTTACGGTA
TCGCCGCTCCCGATTCGCAGCGCATCGCCTTCTATCGCCTTCTTGACGAGTTCTTCTGAGCGGGACTCTG
GGGTTCGAAATGACCGACCAAGCGACGCCCAACCTGCCATCACGAGATTTCGATTCCACCGCCGCCTTCT
ATGAAAGGTTGGGCTTCGGAATCGTTTTCCGGGACGCCGGCTGGATGATCCTCCAGCGCGGGGATCTCAT
GCTGGAGTTCTTCGCCCACCCTAGGGGGAGGCTAACTGAAACACGGAAGGAGACAATACCGGAAGGAACC
CGCGCTATGACGGCAATAAAAAGACAGAATAAAACGCACGGTGTTGGGTCGTTTGTTCATAAACGCGGGG
TTCGGTCCCAGGGCTGGCACTCTGTCGATACCCCACCGAGACCCCATTGGGGCCAATACGCCCGCGTTTC
TTCCTTTTCCCCACCCCACCCCCCAAGTTCGGGTGAAGGCCCAGGGCTCGCAGCCAACGTCGGGGCGGCA
GGCCCTGCCATAGCCTCAGGTTACTCATATATACTTTAGATTGATTTAAAACTTCATTTTTAATTTAAAA
GGATCTAGGTGAAGATCCTTTTTGATAATCTCATGACCAAAATCCCTTAACGTGAGTTTTCGTTCCACTG
AGCGTCAGACCCCGTAGAAAAGATCAAAGGATCTTCTTGAGATCCTTTTTTTCTGCGCGTAATCTGCTGC
TTGCAAACAAAAAAACCACCGCTACCAGCGGTGGTTTGTTTGCCGGATCAAGAGCTACCAACTCTTTTTC
CGAAGGTAACTGGCTTCAGCAGAGCGCAGATACCAAATACTGTCCTTCTAGTGTAGCCGTAGTTAGGCCA
CCACTTCAAGAACTCTGTAGCACCGCCTACATACCTCGCTCTGCTAATCCTGTTACCAGTGGCTGCTGCC
AGTGGCGATAAGTCGTGTCTTACCGGGTTGGACTCAAGACGATAGTTACCGGATAAGGCGCAGCGGTCGG
GCTGAACGGGGGGTTCGTGCACACAGCCCAGCTTGGAGCGAACGACCTACACCGAACTGAGATACCTACA
GCGTGAGCTATGAGAAAGCGCCACGCTTCCCGAAGGGAGAAAGGCGGACAGGTATCCGGTAAGCGGCAGG
GTCGGAACAGGAGAGCGCACGAGGGAGCTTCCAGGGGGAAACGCCTGGTATCTTTATAGTCCTGTCGGGT
TTCGCCACCTCTGACTTGAGCGTCGATTTTTGTGATGCTCGTCAGGGGGGCGGAGCCTATGGAAAAACGC
CAGCAACGCGGCCTTTTTACGGTTCCTGGCCTTTTGCTGGCCTTTTGCTCACATGTTCTTTCCTGCGTTA
TCCCCTGATTCTGTGGATAACCGTATTACCGCCATGCAT
