LOCUS       Exported 639 bp ds-DNA linear SYN 07-JUL-2021
DEFINITION  Mammalian expression of EGFP-TEV-S-tag PMFI for protein localization
            and affinity purification (LAP).
ACCESSION   .
VERSION     .
KEYWORDS    pIC81
SOURCE      synthetic DNA construct
  ORGANISM  synthetic DNA construct
REFERENCE   1 (bases 1 to 639)
  TITLE     Cheeseman Lab Plasmids
  JOURNAL   Unpublished
REFERENCE   2 (bases 1 to 639)
  AUTHORS   .
  TITLE     Direct Submission
  JOURNAL   Exported Jul 7, 2021 from SnapGene Server 1.1.58
            http://www.snapgene.com
FEATURES             Location/Qualifiers
     source          1..639
                     /organism="synthetic DNA construct"
                     /mol_type="other DNA"
ORIGIN
        1 ttgcattcat tttatgtttc aggttcaggg ggaggtgtgg gaggtttttt aaagcaagta
       61 aaacctctac aaatgtggta tggctgatta tgatcagtta tctagatccg gtggatcccg
      121 ggcccgcggt accgtcgact gcagaattcg aagctttcac tcaggctccc tcagcacagc
      181 aaccagctcc ctctgttctc tgtgtagagc ctgccaggcc tgctgctggg cctggacctg
      241 tagctgcagc tcctccacct gcctccgccc tgccaggacg gcatctgcca gctgctggtt
      301 ctcggcctcc tgtttctgca catggcgccg cagggtgtcc cgttgctgca ggaagtaggg
      361 tgctataaca ctgtgcagat ccttctctgg gatcccgctg gggcgccagg ctggctcttt
      421 gcggactttg ccttcttcca caattttatc caaggcattc aagacagctt ctaggttccc
      481 ctcctctttg atgtcagaga tttcctcccg gatagatgtc tgcaactgag ctataaactt
      541 gtcatagatt cgctgtgtca tcgcaggctg caactggtag aagcacttat agcagtcagt
      601 gaatctctgg tagctgccgg cggcgaccag cttctgaag
//
