>Addgene plasmid #63065 | pIC81 | addgene partial sequence | sequence record 106978 | EGFP-C 5'-CATGGTCCTGCTGGAGTTCGTG-3'
GTCCGGAGGGGATCGGTGGAGCTCCACCGGTGGCGGCCGCTCTAGAGAGAATCTTTATTTTCAGGGCGCC
GCCAAATTCAAAGAAACCGCTGCTGCTAAATTCGAACGCCAGCACATGGACAGCGGAGGTGGAGGTACTA
GTCTCGAGATGGCCGAAGCAAGTAGCGCCAATCTAGGCAGCGGCTGTGAGGAAAAAAGGCATGAGGGGTC
GTCTTCGGAATCTGTGCCACCCGGCACTACCATTTCGAGGGTGAAGCTCCTCGACACCATGGTGGACACT
TTTCTTCAGAAGCTGGTCGCCGCCGGCAGCTACCAGAGATTCACTGACTGCTATAAGTGCTTCTACCAGT
TGCAGCCTGCGATGACACAGCGAATCTATGACAAGTTTATAGCTCAGTTGCAGACATCTATCCGGGAGGA
AATCTCTGACATCAAAGAGGAGGGGAACCTAGAAGCTGTCTTGAATGCCTTGGATAAAATTGTGGAAGAA
GGCAAAGTCCGCAAAGAGCCAGCCTGGCGCCCCAGCGGGATCCCAGAGAAGGATCTGCACAGTGTTATAG
CACCCTACTTCCTGCAGCAACGGGACACCCTGCGGCGCCATGTGCAGAAACAGGAGGCCGAGAACCAGCA
GCTGGCAGATGCCGTCCTGGCAGGGCGGAGGCAGGTGGAGGAGCTGCAGCTACAGGTCCAGGCCCAGCAG
CAGGCCTGGCAGGCTCTACACAGAGAACAGAGGGAGCTGGTTGCTGTGCTGAGGGAGCCTGAGTG
